>Addgene plasmid #60765 | pZS1[GalS-L,TreR-L] | depositor full sequence | sequence record 97747 | pZS1[GalS-L,TreR-L] sequence 6236 bps
CTCGAGTTACATCGCCTGATTTGTTGAGTTAGTGATCGCCGCCGCATTCTGGCGTGTTGCGACAGAATGG
CGACGCACTAACGTCGGCATAAAACAGTGGCTGGCACGAGGATCAATATTGCCTGCTGCCCCCTGCAAGG
CCAGTTCGGTGGCTAATTTCGCCATTGAAGCAATGGGATAACGCACGGTCGTTAATTGCGGGTCGGTGTA
ACGGGCGATGGGAATATCATCGAACCCGATGATTGAGAGATGTAACGGAATCGCAATGCCATTATCTTTT
AATGCTGTCAGTGCGCCAGCGGCCATATTGTCGTTATAAGCAAATACAGCGGTAAGTTGTAGATTGCGCC
CCAGCAGTTCAACCATCGCCGCCTCACCGCCCGGCATGTCCGGCGTACCAGCGCCAATCCAGCTTTCCGG
CGGAATAATATCCTGCTCTTTCAACGCACTCATCCAGCCTGCTTTACGCATGGCGTCATCTTCAATGCCG
TGGCTGGAAGAAAGATAACCAATACGTTGATGACCGTTATTCAGCAACATGCGCGTCGCCATTCGGGCAC
CGCTGAGATTATCCAGGCAAACGCAACGATGGGCGTACCCCGGCACAACGCGGTTGATTAACACCATACC
GGGAATGTTATCCATAAATTGCGCCAGTTCATCGTCACTCAATGCTTTTGAGTGAACAATCAACGCATTA
CAACGCTGGCGAATTAACACCTCAATGGCGTGACGCTCTTTTTCCGCTTCATGATAGCTATTGCCGATTA
GCACGTATTTCTGATGCTGCTGAGCGACCAGATCCACCGCTTTTACCAGCGCGCCGAAAAACGCATCAGA
AACGTCCATCACCACCACGCCAATGGTGTCGCTCTGTTTGCCCGCCAGTTGGGCTGCCACGCGGTTGGGA
ATGTAATTGAGCTCCGCCATCGCCGCTTCCACTTTTTCCCGCGTTTTCGCAGAAACGTGGCTGGCCTGGT
TCACCACGCGGGAAACGGTCTGATAAGAGACACCGGCATACTCTGCGACATCGTATAACGTTACTGGTTT
CACATTCACCACCCTGAATTGACTCTCTTCCGGGCGCTATCATGCCATACCGCGAAAGGTTTTGCACCAT
TCGATGGTGTCGCTAGCCTAAGAAACCATTATTATCATGACATTAACCTATAAAAATAGGCGTATCACGA
GGCCCTTTCGTCTTCACCTCGACAATTCGCGCGCGAAGGCGAAGCGGCATGCATTTACGTTGGTACCGAC
ACCATCGAATGGCGCAAAACCTTTCGCGGTATGGCATGATAGCGCCCGGAAGAGAGTCAATTCAGGGTGG
TGAATGTGAAACCAGTAACGTTATACGATGTCGCAGAGTATGCCGGTGTCTCTTATCAGACCGTTTCCCG
CGTGGTGAACCAGGCCAGCCACGTTTCTGCGAAAACGCGGGAAAAAGTGGAAGCGGCGATGGCGGAGCTC
AATTACATTCCCAACCGCGCCGCACAACAACTGGCGGGCAAACAGAGCAAAGTGGTCGCCATCATTGTTA
CCCGTCTGGATTCGTTGTCAGAAAATCTCGCCGTTCAAACCATGCTGCCAGCGTTCTATGAACAAGGTTA
CGACCCAATCATGATGGAAAGTCAGTTTTCCCCGCAATTAGTTGCCGAACATTTGGGAGTGCTGAAACGG
CGTAATATCGACGGCGTAGTGCTGTTCGGTTTTACTGGCATAACAGAAGAAATGTTAGCCCACTGGCAGT
CATCGCTGGTTCTGCTGGCGCGTGACGCAAAAGGCTTTGCTTCGGTCTGTTATGACGACGAAGGGGCAAT
CAAAATCCTGATGCAACGGCTGTATGACCAGGGGCATCGTAATATCAGTTATCTCGGCGTGCCGCACAGT
GACGTGACAACCGGTAAGCGACGTCACGAAGCCTACCTGGCGTTCTGCAAAGCGCATAAACTGCATCCCG
TTGCCGCCCTGCCAGGGCTTGCTATGAAGCAAGGCTATGAGAACGTTGCAAAAGTGATTACGCCTGAAAC
TACCGCCTTACTGTGCGCAACCGACACGCTGGCACTTGGCGCAAGTAAATACCTGCAAGAGCAACGCATC
GACACCTTGCAACTGGCGAGCGTCGGTAATACGCCGTTAATGAAATTCCTCCATCCGGAGATCGTAACCG
TAGATCCCGGTTACGCCGAAGCTGGACGCCAGGCGGCTTGCCAGTTGATCGCGCAGGTAACCGGGCGCAG
CGAACCGCAACAAATCATCATCCCCGCCACCCTGTCCTGACCATGGGCGCAACGCAATTAATGTAAGTTA
GCGCGAATTGTCGAGGGAAATCATAAAAAATTTATTTGCTTTCAGGAAAATTTTTCTGTATAATAGATTC
ATAAATTTGAGAGAAGAGTTTAAATATGGCTGGTTCTCGCAGAAAGAAACATATCCATGAAATCCCGCCC
CGAATTCATATGTCTAGATAGCTGAGTAGCCTAGAGTGCGCGACAGGTTTGATGACAAAAAATTAGCGCA
AGAAGACAAAAATCACCTTGCGCTAATGCTCTGTTACAGGTCACTAATACCATCTAAGTAGTTGATTCAT
AGTGACTGCATATGTTGTGTTTTACAGTATTATGTAGTCTGTTTTTTATGCAAAATCTAATTTAATATAT
TGATATTTATATCATTTTACGTTTCTCGTTCAGCTTTTTTATACTAAGTTGGCATTATAAAAAAGCATTG
CTTATCAATTTGTTGCAACGAACAGGTCACTATCAGTCAAAATAAAATCATTATTTGATTTCAATTTTGT
CCCACTCCCCCTAGAGGCATCAAATAAAACGAAAGGCTCAGTCGAAAGACTGGGCCTTTCGTTTTATCTG
TTGTTTGTCGGTGAACGCTCTCCTGAGTAGGACAAATCCGCCGCCCTAGACCTAGGGTACGGGTTTTGCT
GCCCGCAAACGGGCTGTTCTGGTGTTGCTAGTTTGTTATCAGAATCGCAGATCCGGCTTCAGGTTTGCCG
GCTGAAAGCGCTATTTCTTCCAGAATTGCCATGATTTTTTCCCCACGGGAGGCGTCACTGGCTCCCGTGT
TGTCGGCAGCTTTGATTCGATAAGCAGCATCGCCTGTTTCAGGCTGTCTATGTGTGACTGTTGAGCTGTA
ACAAGTTGTCTCAGGTGTTCAATTTCATGTTCTAGTTGCTTTGTTTTACTGGTTTCACCTGTTCTATTAG
GTGTTACATGCTGTTCATCTGTTACATTGTCGATCTGTTCATGGTGAACAGCTTTAAATGCACCAAAAAC
TCGTAAAAGCTCTGATGTATCTATCTTTTTTACACCGTTTTCATCTGTGCATATGGACAGTTTTCCCTTT
GATATCTAACGGTGAACAGTTGTTCTACTTTTGTTTGTTAGTCTTGATGCTTCACTGATAGATACAAGAG
CCATAAGAACCTCAGATCCTTCCGTATTTAGCCAGTATGTTCTCTAGTGTGGTTCGTTGTTTTTGCGTGA
GCCATGAGAACGAACCATTGAGATCATGCTTACTTTGCATGTCACTCAAAAATTTTGCCTCAAAACTGGT
GAGCTGAATTTTTGCAGTTAAAGCATCGTGTAGTGTTTTTCTTAGTCCGTTACGTAGGTAGGAATCTGAT
GTAATGGTTGTTGGTATTTTGTCACCATTCATTTTTATCTGGTTGTTCTCAAGTTCGGTTACGAGATCCA
TTTGTCTATCTAGTTCAACTTGGAAAATCAACGTATCAGTCGGGCGGCCTCGCTTATCAACCACCAATTT
CATATTGCTGTAAGTGTTTAAATCTTTACTTATTGGTTTCAAAACCCATTGGTTAAGCCTTTTAAACTCA
TGGTAGTTATTTTCAAGCATTAACATGAACTTAAATTCATCAAGGCTAATCTCTATATTTGCCTTGTGAG
TTTTCTTTTGTGTTAGTTCTTTTAATAACCACTCATAAATCCTCATAGAGTATTTGTTTTCAAAAGACTT
AACATGTTCCAGATTATATTTTATGAATTTTTTTAACTGGAAAAGATAAGGCAATATCTCTTCACTAAAA
ACTAATTCTAATTTTTCGCTTGAGAACTTGGCATAGTTTGTCCACTGGAAAATCTCAAAGCCTTTAACCA
AAGGATTCCTGATTTCCACAGTTCTCGTCATCAGCTCTCTGGTTGCTTTAGCTAATACACCATAAGCATT
TTCCCTACTGATGTTCATCATCTGAGCGTATTGGTTATAAGTGAACGATACCGTCCGTTCTTTCCTTGTA
GGGTTTTCAATCGTGGGGTTGAGTAGTGCCACACAGCATAAAATTAGCTTGGTTTCATGCTCCGTTAAGT
CATAGCGACTAATCGCTAGTTCATTTGCTTTGAAAACAACTAATTCAGACATACATCTCAATTGGTCTAG
GTGATTTTAATCACTATACCAATTGAGATGGGCTAGTCAATGATAATTACTAGTCCTTTTCCTTTGAGTT
GTGGGTATCTGTAAATTCTGCTAGACCTTTGCTGGAAAACTTGTAAATTCTGCTAGACCCTCTGTAAATT
CCGCTAGACCTTTGTGTGTTTTTTTTGTTTATATTCAAGTGGTTATAATTTATAGAATAAAGAAAGAATA
AAAAAAGATAAAAAGAATAGATCCCAGCCCTGTGTATAACTCACTACTTTAGTCAGTTCCGCAGTATTAC
AAAAGGATGTCGCAAACGCTGTTTGCTCCTCTACAAAACAGACCTTAAAACCCTAAAGGCTTAAGTAGCA
CCCTCGCAAGCTCGGGCAAATCGCTGAATATTCCTTTTGTCTCCGACCATCAGGCACCTGAGTCGCTGTC
TTTTTCGTGACATTCAGTTCGCTGCGCTCACGGCTCTGGCAGTGAATGGGGGTAAATGGCACTACAGGCG
CCTTTTATGGATTCATGCAAGGAAACTACCCATAATACAAGAAAAGCCCGTCACGGGCTTCTCAGGGCGT
TTTATGGCGGGTCTGCTATGTGGTGCTATCTGACTTTTTGCTGTTCAGCAGTTCCTGCCCTCTGATTTTC
CAGTCTGACCACTTCGGATTATCCCGTGACAGGTCATTCAGACTGGCTAATGCACCCAGTAAGGCAGCGG
TATCATCAACAGGCTTACCCGTCTTACTGTCCCTAGTGCTTGGATTCTCACCAATAAAAAACGCCCGGCG
GCAACCGAGCGTTCTGAACAAATCCAGATGGAGTTCTGAGGTCATTACTGGATCTATCAACAGGAGTCCA
AGCGAGCTCGTAAACTTGGTCTGACAGTTACCAATGCTTAATCAGTGAGGCACCTATCTCAGCGATCTGT
CTATTTCGTTCATCCATAGTTGCCTGACTCCCCGTCGTGTAGATAACTACGATACGGGAGGGCTTACCAT
CTGGCCCCAGTGCTGCAATGATACCGCGAGACCCACGCTCACCGGCTCCAGATTTATCAGCAATAAACCA
GCCAGCCGGAAGGGCCGAGCGCAGAAGTGGTCCTGCAACTTTATCCGCCTCCATCCAGTCTATTAATTGT
TGCCGGGAAGCTAGAGTAAGTAGTTCGCCAGTTAATAGTTTGCGCAACGTTGTTGCCATTGCTACAGGCA
TCGTGGTGTCACGCTCGTCGTTTGGTATGGCTTCATTCAGCTCCGGTTCCCAACGATCAAGGCGAGTTAC
ATGATCCCCCATGTTGTGCAAAAAAGCGGTTAGCTCCTTCGGTCCTCCGATCGTTGTCAGAAGTAAGTTG
GCCGCAGTGTTATCACTCATGGTTATGGCAGCACTGCATAATTCTCTTACTGTCATGCCATCCGTAAGAT
GCTTTTCTGTGACTGGTGAGTACTCAACCAAGTCATTCTGAGAATAGTGTATGCGGCGACCGAGTTGCTC
TTGCCCGGCGTCAATACGGGATAATACCGCGCCACATAGCAGAACTTTAAAAGTGCTCATCATTGGAAAA
CGTTCTTCGGGGCGAAAACTCTCAAGGATCTTACCGCTGTTGAGATCCAGTTCGATGTAACCCACTCGTG
CACCCAACTGATCTTCAGCATCTTTTACTTTCACCAGCGTTTCTGGGTGAGCAAAAACAGGAAGGCAAAA
TGCCGCAAAAAAGGGAATAAGGGCGACACGGAAATGTTGAATACTCATACTCTTCCTTTTTCAATATTAT
TGAAGCATTTATCAGGGTTATTGTCTCATGAGCGGATACATATTTGAATGTATTTAGAAAAATAAACAAA
TAGGGG
Features (pLannotate 1.2.2; 12 found; start..end, strand, type, name):
     10..1044    -  CDS            galS: GALS_ECOLI - Experimental evidence at protein level: Swiss-Prot protein existence level 1. Repressor of the mgl operon. Binds galactose and D-fucose as inducers. GalS binds to an operator DNA sequence within its own coding sequence (corresponding to residues 15 to 20). From Escherichia coli (strain K12).
   1054..1131    -  promoter       lacIq promoter: lacI (mutant); In the lacIq allele, a single base change in the promoter boosts expression of the lacI gene about 10-fold.
   1258..1335    +  promoter       lacI promoter: lacI
   1348..2277    +  CDS            treR: TRER_ECOLI - Experimental evidence at protein level: Swiss-Prot protein existence level 1. Repressor of the treBC operon. It is able to bind trehalose- 6-phosphate and trehalose. From Escherichia coli (strain K12).
   2331..2352    +  promoter       T5 promoter (fragment): bacteriophage T5 promoter for E. coli RNA polymerase, with embedded lac operator
   2555..2786    -  protein_bind   λ attP: attP; integrase from phage λ λ integrase
   2821..2907    +  terminator     rrnB T1 terminator: Escherichia coli rrnB; transcription terminator T1 from the E. coli rrnB gene
   3442..4392    -  CDS            Rep101: RepA protein needed for replication with the pSC101 origin; rep101
   4440..4662    -  rep_origin     pSC101 ori: low-copy replication origin that requires the Rep101 protein
   5154..5248    -  terminator     lambda t0 terminator: transcription terminator from phage lambda
   5278..6138    -  CDS            AmpR: β-lactamase; bla; confers resistance to ampicillin, carbenicillin, and related antibiotics
   6139..6230    -  promoter       AmpR promoter: bla
