[The description below was written by a language model from this plasmid's Addgene catalogue record and pLannotate feature annotations shown in this document.]
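Description:
pZS1[GalS-L,TreR-L] is a 6.2 kb low-copy bacterial expression plasmid for synthetic biology work in E. coli, built on a pZS-series backbone (recorded as pZS5). It replicates from the pSC101 origin, which depends on the plasmid-encoded Rep101 (RepA) protein and accounts for the low copy number. It is selected with ampicillin through a β-lactamase gene driven by its own promoter and followed by the lambda t0 terminator.

The payload is a pair of divergently oriented repressor cassettes. On one strand, the lacIq promoter, an up-mutant of the lacI promoter giving roughly tenfold higher expression, drives GalS-L. On the other strand, the wild-type lacI promoter drives TreR-L. Both proteins are synthetic LacI/GalR-family chimeras that join the LacI DNA-binding domain to the ligand-binding domain of another family member: GalS for GalS-L (carrying Q54A and E191K) and TreR for TreR-L (carrying V52A). The automated annotation therefore labels these reading frames as galS and treR. Native GalS responds to galactose and D-fucose, and native TreR binds trehalose and trehalose-6-phosphate. Because both chimeras carry the LacI DNA-binding domain, they are expected to recognise lac operator sites while responding to these different small molecules.

Downstream of TreR-L the feature table also shows a short T5 promoter fragment, a λ attP site and the rrnB T1 terminator; the record does not explain the role of the first two. The plasmid supplies constitutive repressor expression for building modular, multi-input transcriptional logic gates. No reporter or regulated output promoter is recorded on this plasmid.
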