Addgene plasmid #60765: pZS1[GalS-L,TreR-L]
Purpose: Contains PIq driving expression GalS-L, and PI driving expression of TreR-L.
Depositing lab: Matthew Bennett. Depositing organization: Rice University. Publication: Modular, Multi-Input Transcriptional Logic Gating with Orthogonal LacI/GalR Family Chimeras. Shis DL, Hussain F, Meinhardt S, Swint-Kruse L, Bennett MR. ACS Synth Biol. 2014 Sep 19;3(9):645-51. doi: 10.1021/sb500262f. Epub 2014 Jul 28. PubMed 25035932.
Backbone
  Vector backbone: pZS5
  Backbone manufacturer: Expressys
  Backbone size w/o insert (bp): 4040
  Total vector size (bp): 6236
  Modifications to backbone: Insertion of PIq driven ORF, for GalS-L, and one PI driven ORF, for TreR-L.
  Vector type: Bacterial Expression, Synthetic Biology
Growth in bacteria
  Bacterial resistance: Ampicillin, 100 μg/mL
  Growth temperature: 37°C
  Growth strain: DH10B
  Copy number: Low Copy
Gene/Insert 1
  Gene/Insert name: GalS-L (alt name: LLhS_Q54A)
  Species: Synthetic
  Insert size (bp): 1048
  Mutation: LacI/GalR repressor chimera. LacI DBD with GalS LBD. Contains point mutation Q54A, E191K
Gene/Insert 2
  Gene/Insert name: TreR-L (alt name: LLhT_V52A)
  Species: Synthetic
  Insert size (bp): 945
  Mutation: LacI/GalR repressor chimera. LacI DBD with TreR LBD. Contains point mutation V52A
Terms and licenses: Academic/Nonprofit Terms; Industry Terms: Not Available to Industry
Depositor comments: GalS-L and TreR-L also described as LLhS_Q54A and TreR_V52A respectively in PLoS One. 2013 Dec 30;8(12):e83502. doi: 10.1371/journal.pone.0083502. eCollection 2013. Rheostats and toggle switches for modulating protein function. Meinhardt S, Manley MW Jr, Parente DJ, Swint-Kruse L.
How to cite: pZS1[GalS-L,TreR-L] was a gift from Matthew Bennett (Addgene plasmid # 60765 ; http://n2t.net/addgene:60765 ; RRID:Addgene_60765)
