>Addgene plasmid #60765 | pZS1[GalS-L,TreR-L] | addgene partial sequence | sequence record 112375 | AmpSeq-F 5'-ctcatgagcggatacatatttgaa-3'
GAGTTACATCGCCTGATTTGTTGAGTTAGTGATCGCCGCCGCATTCTGGCGTGTTGCGACAGAATGGCGA
CGCACTAACGTCGGCATAAAACAGTGGCTGGCACGAGGATCAATATTGCCTGCTGCCCCCTGCAAGGCCA
GTTCGGTGGCTAATTTCGCCATTGAAGCAATGGGATAACGCACGGTCGTTAATTGCGGGTCGGTGTAACG
GGCGATGGGAATATCATCGAACCCGATGATTGAGAGATGTAACGGAATCGCAATGCCATTATCTTTTAAT
GCTGTCAGTGCGCCAGCGGCCATATTGTCGTTATAAGCAAATACAGCGGTAAGTTGTAGATTGCGCCCCA
GCAGTTTAACCATCGCCGCCTCACCGCCCGGCATGTCCGGCGTACCAGCGCCAATCCAGCTTTCCGGCGG
AATAATATCCTGCTCTTTCAACGCACTCATCCAGCCTGCTTTACGCATGGCGTCATCTTCAATGCCGTGG
CTGGAAGAAAGATAACCAATACGTTGATGACCGTTATTCAGCAACATGCGCGTCGCCATTCGGGCACCGC
TGAGATTATCCAGGCAAACGCAACGATGGGCGTACCCCGGCACAACGCGGTTGATTAACACCATACCGGG
AATGTTATCCATAAATTGCGCCAGTTCATCGTCACTCAATGCTTTTGAGTGAACAATCAACGCATTACAA
CGCTGGCGAATTAACACCTCAATGGCGTGACGCTCTTTTTCCGCTTCATGATAGCTATTGCCGATTAGCA
CGTATTTCTGATGCTGCTGAGCGACCAGATCCACCGCTTTTACCAGCGCGC
